>Addgene plasmid #91654 | pPN279 | addgene full sequence | sequence record 180462 | Addgene NGS Result
GAGGGCCTATTTCCCATGATTCCTTCATATTTGCATATACGATACAAGGCTGTTAGAGAGATAATTGGAA
TTAATTTGACTGTAAACACAAAGATATTAGTACAAAATACGTGACGTAGAAAGTAATAATTTCTTGGGTA
GTTTGCAGTTTTAAAATTATGTTTTAAAATGGACTATCATATGCTTACCGTAACTTGAAAGTATTTCGAT
TTCTTGGCTTTATATATCTTGTGGAAAGGACGAAACACCGCTTGGCATTCATTTTCATACGTTTTAGAGC
TAGAAATAGCAAGTTAAAATAAGGCTAGTCCGTTATCAACTTGAAAAAGTGGCACCGAGTCGGTGCTTTT
TTAAGCTTGGCGTAATCATGGTCATAGCTGTTTCCTGTGTGAAATTGTTATCCGCTCACAATTCCACACA
ACATACGAGCCGGAAGCATAAAGTGTAAAGCCTGGGGTGCCTAATGAGTGAGCTAACTCACATTAATTGC
GTTGCGCTCACTGCCCGCTTTCCAGTCGGGAAACCTGTCGTGCCAGCTGCATTAATGAATCGGCCAACGC
GCGGGGAGAGGCGGTTTGCGTATTGGGCGCTCTTCCGCTTCCTCGCTCACTGACTCGCTGCGCTCGGTCG
TTCGGCTGCGGCGAGCGGTATCAGCTCACTCAAAGGCGGTAATACGGTTATCCACAGAATCAGGGGATAA
CGCAGGAAAGAACATGTGAGCAAAAGGCCAGCAAAAGGCCAGGAACCGTAAAAAGGCCGCGTTGCTGGCG
TTTTTCCATAGGCTCCGCCCCCCTGACGAGCATCACAAAAATCGACGCTCAAGTCAGAGGTGGCGAAACC
CGACAGGACTATAAAGATACCAGGCGTTTCCCCCTGGAAGCTCCCTCGTGCGCTCTCCTGTTCCGACCCT
GCCGCTTACCGGATACCTGTCCGCCTTTCTCCCTTCGGGAAGCGTGGCGCTTTCTCATAGCTCACGCTGT
AGGTATCTCAGTTCGGTGTAGGTCGTTCGCTCCAAGCTGGGCTGTGTGCACGAACCCCCCGTTCAGCCCG
ACCGCTGCGCCTTATCCGGTAACTATCGTCTTGAGTCCAACCCGGTAAGACACGACTTATCGCCACTGGC
AGCAGCCACTGGTAACAGGATTAGCAGAGCGAGGTATGTAGGCGGTGCTACAGAGTTCTTGAAGTGGTGG
CCTAACTACGGCTACACTAGAAGAACAGTATTTGGTATCTGCGCTCTGCTGAAGCCAGTTACCTTCGGAA
AAAGAGTTGGTAGCTCTTGATCCGGCAAACAAACCACCGCTGGTAGCGGTGGTTTTTTTGTTTGCAAGCA
GCAGATTACGCGCAGAAAAAAAGGATCTCAAGAAGATCCTTTGATCTTTTCTACGGGGTCTGACGCTCAG
TGGAACGAAAACTCACGTTAAGGGATTTTGGTCATGAGATTATCAAAAAGGATCTTCACCTAGATCCTTT
TAAATTAAAAATGAAGTTTTAAATCAATCTAAAGTATATATGAGTAAACTTGGTCTGACAGTTACCAATG
CTTAATCAGTGAGGCACCTATCTCAGCGATCTGTCTATTTCGTTCATCCATAGTTGCCTGACTCCCCGTC
GTGTAGATAACTACGATACGGGAGGGCTTACCATCTGGCCCCAGTGCTGCAATGATACCGCGAGACCCAC
GCTCACCGGCTCCAGATTTATCAGCAATAAACCAGCCAGCCGGAAGGGCCGAGCGCAGAAGTGGTCCTGC
AACTTTATCCGCCTCCATCCAGTCTATTAATTGTTGCCGGGAAGCTAGAGTAAGTAGTTCGCCAGTTAAT
AGTTTGCGCAACGTTGTTGCCATTGCTACAGGCATCGTGGTGTCACGCTCGTCGTTTGGTATGGCTTCAT
TCAGCTCCGGTTCCCAACGATCAAGGCGAGTTACATGATCCCCCATGTTGTGCAAAAAAGCGGTTAGCTC
CTTCGGTCCTCCGATCGTTGTCAGAAGTAAGTTGGCCGCAGTGTTATCACTCATGGTTATGGCAGCACTG
CATAATTCTCTTACTGTCATGCCATCCGTAAGATGCTTTTCTGTGACTGGTGAGTACTCAACCAAGTCAT
TCTGAGAATAGTGTATGCGGCGACCGAGTTGCTCTTGCCCGGCGTCAATACGGGATAATACCGCGCCACA
TAGCAGAACTTTAAAAGTGCTCATCATTGGAAAACGTTCTTCGGGGCGAAAACTCTCAAGGATCTTACCG
CTGTTGAGATCCAGTTCGATGTAACCCACTCGTGCACCCAACTGATCTTCAGCATCTTTTACTTTCACCA
GCGTTTCTGGGTGAGCAAAAACAGGAAGGCAAAATGCCGCAAAAAAGGGAATAAGGGCGACACGGAAATG
TTGAATACTCATACTCTTCCTTTTTCAATATTATTGAAGCATTTATCAGGGTTATTGTCTCATGAGCGGA
TACATATTTGAATGTATTTAGAAAAATAAACAAATAGGGGTTCCGCGCACATTTCCCCGAAAAGTGCCAC
CTGACGTCTAAGAAACCATTATTATCATGACATTAACCTATAAAAATAGGCGTATCACGAGGCCCTTTCG
TCTCGCGCGTTTCGGTGATGACGGTGAAAACCTCTGACACATGCAGCTCCCGGAGACGGTCACAGCTTGT
CTGTAAGCGGATGCCGGGAGCAGACAAGCCCGTCAGGGCGCGTCAGCGGGTGTTGGCGGGTGTCGGGGCT
GGCTTAACTATGCGGCATCAGAGCAGATTGTACTGAGAGTGCACCATATGCGGTGTGAAATACCGCACAG
ATGCGTAAGGAGAAAATACCGCATCAGGCGCCATTCGCCATTCAGGCTGCGCAACTGTTGGGAAGGGCGA
TCGGTGCGGGCCTCTTCGCTATTACGCCAGCTGGCGAAAGGGGGATGTGCTGCAAGGCGATTAAGTTGGG
TAACGCCAGGGTTTTCCCAGTCACGACGTTGTAAAACGACGGCCAGTGAATTCGAGCTCGGTACCCGGGG
ATCCGTTAATTAA
Features (pLannotate 1.2.2; 13 found; start..end, strand, type, name):
      1..241     +  promoter       U6 promoter: RNA polymerase III promoter for human U6 snRNA
    271..346     +  misc_RNA       gRNA scaffold: guide RNA scaffold for the Streptococcus pyogenes CRISPR/Cas9 system
    395..411     -  protein_bind   lac operator: The lac repressor binds to the lac operator to inhibit transcription in E. coli. This inhibition can be relieved by adding lactose or isopropyl-β-D-thiogalactopyranoside (IPTG). lac repressor encoded by lacI
    419..449     -  promoter       lac promoter: promoter for the E. coli lac operon
    464..485     -  protein_bind   CAP binding site: CAP binding activates transcription in the presence of cAMP. E. coli catabolite activator protein
    498..590     -  CDS            lacI (fragment): lac repressor; lacI; The lac repressor binds to the lac operator to inhibit transcription in E. coli. This inhibition can be relieved by adding lactose or isopropyl-β-D-thiogalactopyranoside (IPTG).
    773..1361    -  rep_origin     ori: high-copy-number ColE1/pMB1/pBR322/pUC origin of replication
   1532..2392    -  CDS            AmpR: β-lactamase; bla; confers resistance to ampicillin, carbenicillin, and related antibiotics
   2393..2497    -  promoter       AmpR promoter: bla
   2592..2627    +  CDS            rop (fragment): Rop protein, which maintains plasmids at low copy number; rop
   2729..2828    +  misc_feature   bom (fragment): basis of mobility region from pBR322
   2834..2991    -  CDS            lacZα (fragment): LacZα fragment of β-galactosidase; lacZ fragment
   2988..3014    +  misc_feature   MCS (fragment): pUC18/19 multiple cloning site
