[The description below was written by a language model from this plasmid's Addgene catalogue record and pLannotate feature annotations shown in this document.]
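Description:
pPN279 is a small (about 3.0 kb) CRISPR guide-RNA expression plasmid built on a pUC19 backbone carrying a human U6 promoter. It is propagated in E. coli as a high-copy plasmid through the ColE1/pUC-type origin of replication and is selected with ampicillin through the β-lactamase (AmpR) gene and its native promoter. The remaining annotated features are leftovers of the pUC19 parent: the lac promoter, lac operator and CAP binding site, together with fragments of lacI, lacZα, rop, bom and the multiple cloning site. None of these has a role in guide expression. The plasmid carries no mammalian selection marker, reporter or Cas9 coding sequence, so the nuclease has to be supplied from a separate source.

The payload is a single sgRNA cassette. The RNA polymerase III U6 promoter is followed by a roughly 20-nucleotide spacer directed against human PTN (pleiotrophin), which sits in the gap between the promoter and the Streptococcus pyogenes Cas9 gRNA scaffold. The spacer was inserted between two BbsI sites, both of which were destroyed during cloning. Transcription from U6 yields a chimeric guide RNA that directs SpCas9 to the PTN locus. The stated purpose is expression of an sgRNA targeting human PTN. The associated publication describes a scaled framework for CRISPR editing of human pluripotent stem cells to study psychiatric disease, which suggests the plasmid is co-delivered with Cas9 to edit PTN in such cells. The record does not state the delivery method or the intended editing outcome.
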