Addgene plasmid #91654: pPN279
Purpose: Express sgRNA targeting human PTN
Depositing lab: Lindy Barrett. Depositing organization: Broad Institute. Publication: A Scaled Framework for CRISPR Editing of Human Pluripotent Stem Cells to Study Psychiatric Disease. Hazelbaker DZ, Beccard A, Bara AM, Dabkowski N, Messana A, Mazzucato P, Lam D, Manning D, Eggan K, Barrett LE. Stem Cell Reports. 2017 Oct 10;9(4):1315-1327. doi: 10.1016/j.stemcr.2017.09.006. PubMed 29020615.
Backbone
  Vector backbone: pUC19-U6 promoter
  Vector type: CRISPR
Growth in bacteria
  Bacterial resistance: Ampicillin, 100 μg/mL
  Growth temperature: 37°C
  Growth strain: DH5alpha
  Copy number: High Copy
Gene/Insert
  Gene/Insert name: PTN (alt name: NM_002825.5)
  gRNA/shRNA sequence: CTTGGCATTCATTTTCATAC
  Species: H. sapiens (human)
  Insert size (bp): 21
  Entrez Gene: PTN (a.k.a. HARP, HB-GAM, HBBM, HBGF-8, HBGF8, HBNF, HBNF-1, NEGF1, OSF-1)
  Promoter: U6
  Cloning method: Restriction Enzyme; 5′ cloning site BbsI (destroyed during cloning); 3′ cloning site BbsI (destroyed during cloning)
  Sequencing primers: 5′ M13F (-21)
Terms and licenses: Academic/Nonprofit Terms; Industry Terms: Not Available to Industry
How to cite: pPN279 was a gift from Lindy Barrett (Addgene plasmid # 91654 ; http://n2t.net/addgene:91654 ; RRID:Addgene_91654)
